Addgene plasmid #171438: pcDNA3.1(+)-HaloTag N58-(GGS)X6-c-Jun
Purpose: Expression of HaloTag N58-(GGS)X6-c-Jun in mammalian cells
Depositing lab: Yujie Sun. Depositing organization: Peking University. Publication: TagBiFC technique allows long-term single-molecule tracking of protein-protein interactions in living cells. Shao S, Zhang H, Zeng Y, Li Y, Sun C, Sun Y. Commun Biol. 2021 Mar 19;4(1):378. doi: 10.1038/s42003-021-01896-7. PubMed 33742089.
Backbone
  Vector backbone: pcDNA3.1(+)
  Vector type: Mammalian Expression
Growth in bacteria
  Bacterial resistance: Ampicillin, 100 μg/mL
  Growth temperature: 37°C
  Growth strain: DH5alpha
  Copy number: High Copy
Gene/Insert
  Gene/Insert name: HaloTag N58-(GGS)X6-c-Jun
  Species: Synthetic
  Cloning method: Restriction Enzyme; 5′ cloning site Unknown (unknown if destroyed); 3′ cloning site Unknown (unknown if destroyed)
Terms and licenses: Academic/Nonprofit Terms; Industry Terms: Not Available to Industry
How to cite: pcDNA3.1(+)-HaloTag N58-(GGS)X6-c-Jun was a gift from Yujie Sun (Addgene plasmid # 171438 ; http://n2t.net/addgene:171438 ; RRID:Addgene_171438)
