[The description below was written by a language model from this plasmid's Addgene catalogue record and pLannotate feature annotations shown in this document.]
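Description:
pcDNA3.1(+)-HaloTag N58-(GGS)X6-c-Jun is a 6.6 kb mammalian expression plasmid built on the pcDNA3.1(+) backbone. It is propagated in E. coli through a high-copy ColE1/pUC-type origin and selected with ampicillin via the β-lactamase gene. An f1 origin is also present. For mammalian cells, the backbone carries a neomycin phosphotransferase gene driven by the SV40 enhancer/early promoter and terminated by an SV40 polyadenylation signal, which permits G418 selection of stable transfectants. The short annotated hits to an HIV-1 LTR, ble, lacI and bom are fragments and are probably incidental backbone matches rather than functional elements.

The expression cassette uses the human CMV immediate-early enhancer and promoter, followed by a T7 promoter, and ends with the bovine growth hormone polyadenylation signal. The open reading frame begins with a short fragment annotated as the haloalkane dehalogenase dhaA, the enzyme from which HaloTag was engineered. This fits the "N58" in the name, which indicates an N-terminal HaloTag fragment. A gap between this fragment and the next coding feature matches the position of the six-repeat Gly-Gly-Ser flexible linker named in the record, and this is followed by the full coding sequence of human c-Jun, the AP-1 family transcription factor. The cloning sites are not recorded.

The associated publication describes TagBiFC, a bimolecular complementation approach for long-term single-molecule tracking of protein-protein interactions in living cells. In such a scheme the split HaloTag fragment on its own should not bind ligand. It would be co-expressed with a partner protein carrying the complementary HaloTag fragment, so that interaction with c-Jun reconstitutes a tag that can be labelled with HaloTag dye ligands. The partner construct is not specified in this record.
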