Features (pLannotate 1.2.2; 21 found; start..end, strand, type, name):
     28..80      -  misc_feature   bom (fragment): basis of mobility region from pBR322
    235..614     +  enhancer       CMV enhancer: human cytomegalovirus immediate early enhancer
    615..818     +  promoter       CMV promoter: human cytomegalovirus (CMV) immediate early promoter
    814..847     +  LTR            5' LTR (truncated) (fragment): truncated 5' long terminal repeat (LTR) from HIV-1
    863..881     +  promoter       T7 promoter: promoter for bacteriophage T7 RNA polymerase
    923..1090    +  CDS            dhaA (fragment): DHAA_PSEPV - Experimental evidence at protein level: Swiss-Prot protein existence level 1. Catalyzes hydrolytic cleavage of carbon-halogen bonds in halogenated aliphatic compounds, leading to the formation of the corresponding primary alcohols, halide ions and protons. Has a broad substrate specificity, as it is able to dehalogenate mono- and di- chlorinated and brominated alkanes (up to at least C10), and the two isomers of 1,3-dichloropropene to 3-chloroallyl alcohol; the highest activity was found with 1,2-dibromoethane, while no activity was observed with the analog 1,2-dichloroethane. Fro
   1157..2149    +  CDS            JUN: JUN_HUMAN - Experimental evidence at protein level: Swiss-Prot protein existence level 1. Transcription factor that recognizes and binds to the enhancer heptamer motif 5'-TGA[CG]TCA-3' (PubMed:10995748, PubMed:22083952). Promotes activity of NR5A1 when phosphorylated by HIPK3 leading to increased steroidogenic gene expression upon cAMP signaling pathway stimulation (PubMed:17210646). Involved in activated KRAS-mediated transcriptional activation of USP28 in colorectal cancer (CRC) cells (PubMed:24623306). Binds to the USP28 promoter in colorectal cancer (CRC) cells (PubMed:24623306). From Homo
   2190..2414    +  polyA_signal   bGH poly(A) signal: bovine growth hormone polyadenylation signal
   2418..2439    +  promoter       SV40 promoter (fragment): SV40 enhancer and early promoter
   2460..2888    +  rep_origin     f1 ori (sequence partly withheld): f1 bacteriophage origin of replication; arrow indicates direction of (+) strand synthesis
   2902..3231    +  promoter       SV40 promoter: SV40 enhancer and early promoter
   3298..4089    +  CDS            neo: KKA2_KLEPN - Also known as kan, nptII. Experimental evidence at protein level: Swiss-Prot protein existence level 1. Resistance to kanamycin, neomycin, paromomycin, ribostamycin, butirosin and gentamicin B. From Klebsiella pneumoniae.
   4113..4271    +  CDS            ble (fragment): BLE_KLEPN - Experimental evidence at protein level: Swiss-Prot protein existence level 1. Binding protein with a strong affinity to the bleomycin family of antibiotics. Binds to CL990; an antimitotic-antibiotic compound. From Klebsiella pneumoniae.
   4266..4387    +  polyA_signal   SV40 poly(A) signal: SV40 polyadenylation signal
   4460..4476    -  protein_bind   lac operator: The lac repressor binds to the lac operator to inhibit transcription in E. coli. This inhibition can be relieved by adding lactose or isopropyl-β-D-thiogalactopyranoside (IPTG). lac repressor encoded by lacI
   4484..4514    -  promoter       lac promoter: promoter for the E. coli lac operon
   4529..4550    -  protein_bind   CAP binding site: CAP binding activates transcription in the presence of cAMP. E. coli catabolite activator protein
   4563..4655    -  CDS            lacI (fragment): lac repressor; lacI; The lac repressor binds to the lac operator to inhibit transcription in E. coli. This inhibition can be relieved by adding lactose or isopropyl-β-D-thiogalactopyranoside (IPTG).
   4838..5426    -  rep_origin     ori: high-copy-number ColE1/pMB1/pBR322/pUC origin of replication
   5597..6457    -  CDS            AmpR: β-lactamase; bla; confers resistance to ampicillin, carbenicillin, and related antibiotics
   6458..6562    -  promoter       AmpR promoter: bla
>Addgene plasmid #171438 | pcDNA3.1(+)-HaloTag N58-(GGS)X6-c-Jun | addgene full sequence | sequence record 338423 | Addgene NGS Result
GACGGATCGGGAGATCTCCCGATCCCCTATGGTGCACTCTCAGTACAATCTGCTCTGATGCCGCATAGTT
AAGCCAGTATCTGCTCCCTGCTTGTGTGTTGGAGGTCGCTGAGTAGTGCGCGAGCAAAATTTAAGCTACA
ACAAGGCAAGGCTTGACCGACAATTGCATGAAGAATCTGCTTAGGGTTAGGCGTTTTGCGCTGCTTCGCG
ATGTACGGGCCAGATATACGCGTTGACATTGATTATTGACTAGTTATTAATAGTAATCAATTACGGGGTC
ATTAGTTCATAGCCCATATATGGAGTTCCGCGTTACATAACTTACGGTAAATGGCCCGCCTGGCTGACCG
CCCAACGACCCCCGCCCATTGACGTCAATAATGACGTATGTTCCCATAGTAACGCCAATAGGGACTTTCC
ATTGACGTCAATGGGTGGAGTATTTACGGTAAACTGCCCACTTGGCAGTACATCAAGTGTATCATATGCC
AAGTACGCCCCCTATTGACGTCAATGACGGTAAATGGCCCGCCTGGCATTATGCCCAGTACATGACCTTA
TGGGACTTTCCTACTTGGCAGTACATCTACGTATTAGTCATCGCTATTACCATGGTGATGCGGTTTTGGC
AGTACATCAATGGGCGTGGATAGCGGTTTGACTCACGGGGATTTCCAAGTCTCCACCCCATTGACGTCAA
TGGGAGTTTGTTTTGGCACCAAAATCAACGGGACTTTCCAAAATGTCGTAACAACTCCGCCCCATTGACG
CAAATGGGCGGTAGGCGTGTACGGTGGGAGGTCTATATAAGCAGAGCTCTCTGGCTAACTAGAGAACCCA
CTGCTTACTGGCTTATCGAAATTAATACGACTCACTATAGGGAGACCCAAGCTGGCTAGCGTTTAAACTT
AAGCTTATGGGCAGCGAAATTGGCACAGGCTTCCCGTTCGACCCGCATTACGTTGAGGTGCTGGGCGAGC
GCATGCACTATGTGGACGTGGGTCCGCGTGACGGTACCCCTGTGCTGTTCCTGCATGGTAACCCGACCAG
CAGCTACGTGTGGCGCAACATTATCCCGCACGTGGCCCCGGGATCCGGCGGTTCTGGAGGCTCCGGCGGT
TCAGGGGGATCGGGCGGCTCAGGCGGCTCTGAATTCATGACTGCAAAGATGGAAACGACCTTCTATGACG
ATGCCCTCAACGCCTCGTTCCTCCCGTCCGAGAGCGGACCTTATGGCTACAGTAACCCCAAGATCCTGAA
ACAGAGCATGACCCTGAACCTGGCCGACCCAGTGGGGAGCCTGAAGCCGCACCTCCGCGCCAAGAACTCG
GACCTCCTCACCTCGCCCGACGTGGGGCTGCTCAAGCTGGCGTCGCCCGAGCTGGAGCGCCTGATAATCC
AGTCCAGCAACGGGCACATCACCACCACGCCGACCCCCACCCAGTTCCTGTGCCCCAAGAACGTGACAGA
TGAGCAGGAGGGCTTCGCCGAGGGCTTCGTGCGCGCCCTGGCCGAACTGCACAGCCAGAACACGCTGCCC
AGCGTCACGTCGGCGGCGCAGCCGGTCAACGGGGCAGGCATGGTGGCTCCCGCGGTAGCCTCGGTGGCAG
GGGGCAGCGGCAGCGGCGGCTTCAGCGCCAGCCTGCACAGCGAGCCGCCGGTCTACGCAAACCTCAGCAA
CTTCAACCCAGGTGCGCTGAGCAGCGGCGGCGGGGCGCCCTCCTACGGCGCGGCCGGCCTGGCCTTTCCC
GCGCAACCCCAGCAGCAGCAGCAGCCGCCGCACCACCTGCCCCAGCAGATGCCCGTGCAGCACCCGCGGC
TGCAGGCCCTGAAGGAGGAGCCTCAGACAGTGCCCGAGATGCCCGGCGAGACACCGCCCCTGTCCCCCAT
CGACATGGAGTCCCAGGAGCGGATCAAGGCGGAGAGGAAGCGCATGAGGAACCGCATCGCTGCCTCCAAG
TGCCGAAAAAGGAAGCTGGAGAGAATCGCCCGGCTGGAGGAAAAAGTGAAAACCTTGAAAGCTCAGAACT
CGGAGCTGGCGTCCACGGCCAACATGCTCAGGGAACAGGTGGCACAGCTTAAACAGAAAGTCATGAACCA
CGTTAACAGTGGGTGCCAACTCATGCTAACGCAGCAGTTGCAAACATTTTAATCTAGAGGGCCCGTTTAA
ACCCGCTGATCAGCCTCGACTGTGCCTTCTAGTTGCCAGCCATCTGTTGTTTGCCCCTCCCCCGTGCCTT
CCTTGACCCTGGAAGGTGCCACTCCCACTGTCCTTTCCTAATAAAATGAGGAAATTGCATCGCATTGTCT
GAGTAGGTGTCATTCTATTCTGGGGGGTGGGGTGGGGCAGGACAGCAAGGGGGAGGATTGGGAAGACAAT
AGCAGGCATGCTGGGGATGCGGTGGGCTCTATGGCTTCTGAGGCGGAAAGAACCAGCTGGGGCTCTAGGG
GGTATCCCC
[124 nt withheld, positions 2460-2583]
C
[91 nt withheld, positions 2585-2675]
A
[49 nt withheld, positions 2677-2725]
CCTTTGACGTTGGAGTCCACGTTCTTT
[37 nt withheld, positions 2753-2789]
ACCCTATCTCGGTCTATTCTTTTGATTTATAAGGGATTTTGCCGATTTCGGCCTATTGGTTAAAAAATGA
GCTGATTTAACAAAAATTTAACGCGAATTAATTCTGTGGAATGTGTGTCAGTTAGGGTGTGGAAAGTCCC
CAGGCTCCCCAGCAGGCAGAAGTATGCAAAGCATGCATCTCAATTAGTCAGCAACCAGGTGTGGAAAGTC
CCCAGGCTCCCCAGCAGGCAGAAGTATGCAAAGCATGCATCTCAATTAGTCAGCAACCATAGTCCCGCCC
CTAACTCCGCCCATCCCGCCCCTAACTCCGCCCAGTTCCGCCCATTCTCCGCCCCATGGCTGACTAATTT
TTTTTATTTATGCAGAGGCCGAGGCCGCCTCTGCCTCTGAGCTATTCCAGAAGTAGTGAGGAGGCTTTTT
TGGAGGCCTAGGCTTTTGCAAAAAGCTCCCGGGAGCTTGTATATCCATTTTCGGATCTGATCAAGAGACA
GGATGAGGATCGTTTCGCATGATTGAACAAGATGGATTGCACGCAGGTTCTCCGGCCGCTTGGGTGGAGA
GGCTATTCGGCTATGACTGGGCACAACAGACAATCGGCTGCTCTGATGCCGCCGTGTTCCGGCTGTCAGC
GCAGGGGCGCCCGGTTCTTTTTGTCAAGACCGACCTGTCCGGTGCCCTGAATGAACTGCAGGACGAGGCA
GCGCGGCTATCGTGGCTGGCCACGACGGGCGTTCCTTGCGCAGCTGTGCTCGACGTTGTCACTGAAGCGG
GAAGGGACTGGCTGCTATTGGGCGAAGTGCCGGGGCAGGATCTCCTGTCATCTCACCTTGCTCCTGCCGA
GAAAGTATCCATCATGGCTGATGCAATGCGGCGGCTGCATACGCTTGATCCGGCTACCTGCCCATTCGAC
CACCAAGCGAAACATCGCATCGAGCGAGCACGTACTCGGATGGAAGCCGGTCTTGTCGATCAGGATGATC
TGGACGAAGAGCATCAGGGGCTCGCGCCAGCCGAACTGTTCGCCAGGCTCAAGGCGCGCATGCCCGACGG
CGAGGATCTCGTCGTGACCCATGGCGATGCCTGCTTGCCGAATATCATGGTGGAAAATGGCCGCTTTTCT
GGATTCATCGACTGTGGCCGGCTGGGTGTGGCGGACCGCTATCAGGACATAGCGTTGGCTACCCGTGATA
TTGCTGAAGAGCTTGGCGGCGAATGGGCTGACCGCTTCCTCGTGCTTTACGGTATCGCCGCTCCCGATTC
GCAGCGCATCGCCTTCTATCGCCTTCTTGACGAGTTCTTCTGAGCGGGACTCTGGGGTTCGAAATGACCG
ACCAAGCGACGCCCAACCTGCCATCACGAGATTTCGATTCCACCGCCGCCTTCTATGAAAGGTTGGGCTT
CGGAATCGTTTTCCGGGACGCCGGCTGGATGATCCTCCAGCGCGGGGATCTCATGCTGGAGTTCTTCGCC
CACCCCAACTTGTTTATTGCAGCTTATAATGGTTACAAATAAAGCAATAGCATCACAAATTTCACAAATA
AAGCATTTTTTTCACTGCATTCTAGTTGTGGTTTGTCCAAACTCATCAATGTATCTTATCATGTCTGTAT
ACCGTCGACCTCTAGCTAGAGCTTGGCGTAATCATGGTCATAGCTGTTTCCTGTGTGAAATTGTTATCCG
CTCACAATTCCACACAACATACGAGCCGGAAGCATAAAGTGTAAAGCCTGGGGTGCCTAATGAGTGAGCT
AACTCACATTAATTGCGTTGCGCTCACTGCCCGCTTTCCAGTCGGGAAACCTGTCGTGCCAGCTGCATTA
ATGAATCGGCCAACGCGCGGGGAGAGGCGGTTTGCGTATTGGGCGCTCTTCCGCTTCCTCGCTCACTGAC
TCGCTGCGCTCGGTCGTTCGGCTGCGGCGAGCGGTATCAGCTCACTCAAAGGCGGTAATACGGTTATCCA
CAGAATCAGGGGATAACGCAGGAAAGAACATGTGAGCAAAAGGCCAGCAAAAGGCCAGGAACCGTAAAAA
GGCCGCGTTGCTGGCGTTTTTCCATAGGCTCCGCCCCCCTGACGAGCATCACAAAAATCGACGCTCAAGT
CAGAGGTGGCGAAACCCGACAGGACTATAAAGATACCAGGCGTTTCCCCCTGGAAGCTCCCTCGTGCGCT
CTCCTGTTCCGACCCTGCCGCTTACCGGATACCTGTCCGCCTTTCTCCCTTCGGGAAGCGTGGCGCTTTC
TCATAGCTCACGCTGTAGGTATCTCAGTTCGGTGTAGGTCGTTCGCTCCAAGCTGGGCTGTGTGCACGAA
CCCCCCGTTCAGCCCGACCGCTGCGCCTTATCCGGTAACTATCGTCTTGAGTCCAACCCGGTAAGACACG
ACTTATCGCCACTGGCAGCAGCCACTGGTAACAGGATTAGCAGAGCGAGGTATGTAGGCGGTGCTACAGA
GTTCTTGAAGTGGTGGCCTAACTACGGCTACACTAGAAGAACAGTATTTGGTATCTGCGCTCTGCTGAAG
CCAGTTACCTTCGGAAAAAGAGTTGGTAGCTCTTGATCCGGCAAACAAACCACCGCTGGTAGCGGTGGTT
TTTTTGTTTGCAAGCAGCAGATTACGCGCAGAAAAAAAGGATCTCAAGAAGATCCTTTGATCTTTTCTAC
GGGGTCTGACGCTCAGTGGAACGAAAACTCACGTTAAGGGATTTTGGTCATGAGATTATCAAAAAGGATC
TTCACCTAGATCCTTTTAAATTAAAAATGAAGTTTTAAATCAATCTAAAGTATATATGAGTAAACTTGGT
CTGACAGTTACCAATGCTTAATCAGTGAGGCACCTATCTCAGCGATCTGTCTATTTCGTTCATCCATAGT
TGCCTGACTCCCCGTCGTGTAGATAACTACGATACGGGAGGGCTTACCATCTGGCCCCAGTGCTGCAATG
ATACCGCGAGACCCACGCTCACCGGCTCCAGATTTATCAGCAATAAACCAGCCAGCCGGAAGGGCCGAGC
GCAGAAGTGGTCCTGCAACTTTATCCGCCTCCATCCAGTCTATTAATTGTTGCCGGGAAGCTAGAGTAAG
TAGTTCGCCAGTTAATAGTTTGCGCAACGTTGTTGCCATTGCTACAGGCATCGTGGTGTCACGCTCGTCG
TTTGGTATGGCTTCATTCAGCTCCGGTTCCCAACGATCAAGGCGAGTTACATGATCCCCCATGTTGTGCA
AAAAAGCGGTTAGCTCCTTCGGTCCTCCGATCGTTGTCAGAAGTAAGTTGGCCGCAGTGTTATCACTCAT
GGTTATGGCAGCACTGCATAATTCTCTTACTGTCATGCCATCCGTAAGATGCTTTTCTGTGACTGGTGAG
TACTCAACCAAGTCATTCTGAGAATAGTGTATGCGGCGACCGAGTTGCTCTTGCCCGGCGTCAATACGGG
ATAATACCGCGCCACATAGCAGAACTTTAAAAGTGCTCATCATTGGAAAACGTTCTTCGGGGCGAAAACT
CTCAAGGATCTTACCGCTGTTGAGATCCAGTTCGATGTAACCCACTCGTGCACCCAACTGATCTTCAGCA
TCTTTTACTTTCACCAGCGTTTCTGGGTGAGCAAAAACAGGAAGGCAAAATGCCGCAAAAAAGGGAATAA
GGGCGACACGGAAATGTTGAATACTCATACTCTTCCTTTTTCAATATTATTGAAGCATTTATCAGGGTTA
TTGTCTCATGAGCGGATACATATTTGAATGTATTTAGAAAAATAAACAAATAGGGGTTCCGCGCACATTT
CCCCGAAAAGTGCCACCTGACGTC
